Addgene plasmid #106465: pKP115 (pRS406-YBR139Wp-YBR139W-GFP-ADH1t)
Purpose: Expresses Atg42/Ybr139w with a C-terminal GFP tag in yeast cells
Depositing lab: Daniel Klionsky. Depositing organization: University of Michigan. Publication: A newly characterized vacuolar serine carboxypeptidase, Atg42/Ybr139w, is required for normal vacuole function and the terminal steps of autophagy in the yeast Saccharomyces cerevisiae. Parzych KR, Ariosa A, Mari M, Klionsky DJ. Mol Biol Cell. 2018 May 1;29(9):1089-1099. doi: 10.1091/mbc.E17-08-0516. Epub 2018 Mar 22. PubMed 29514932.
Backbone
  Vector backbone: pKP112
  Total vector size (bp): 7678
  Vector type: Bacterial Expression, Yeast Expression
  Selectable markers: URA3
Growth in bacteria
  Bacterial resistance: Ampicillin, 100 μg/mL
  Growth temperature: 37°C
  Growth strain: DH5alpha
  Copy number: Unknown
Gene/Insert
  Gene/Insert name: YBR139W (alt name: ATG42)
  Species: S. cerevisiae (budding yeast)
  Insert size (bp): 1524
  Promoter: YBR139W
  Tag / fusion protein: GFP (C terminal on backbone)
  Cloning method: Restriction Enzyme; 5′ cloning site SacI (unknown if destroyed); 3′ cloning site None (unknown if destroyed)
  Sequencing primers: 5′ M13 REV
Terms and licenses: Academic/Nonprofit Terms; Industry Terms: Not Available to Industry
How to cite: pKP115 (pRS406-YBR139Wp-YBR139W-GFP-ADH1t) was a gift from Daniel Klionsky (Addgene plasmid # 106465 ; http://n2t.net/addgene:106465 ; RRID:Addgene_106465)
