[The description below was written by a language model from this plasmid's Addgene catalogue record and pLannotate feature annotations shown in this document.]
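Description:
pKP115 is a yeast expression plasmid built on the pRS406 framework (via the intermediate backbone pKP112) that expresses the Saccharomyces cerevisiae protein Atg42/Ybr139w fused at its C terminus to GFP. The feature tables show no yeast replication origin (no 2μ or CEN/ARS element), as expected for a pRS406-type integrating vector, so stable maintenance in yeast would depend on chromosomal integration with selection through the URA3 marker. This marker complements uracil auxotrophy and can be counterselected with 5-FOA. In E. coli the plasmid replicates from a high-copy ColE1/pUC-type origin and is selected with ampicillin through the β-lactamase gene. It also retains the pBluescript-derived elements typical of the pRS series: an f1 origin, lac promoter/operator and lacZα remnants, and flanking T3 and T7 promoters.

The payload is the complete 1,524 bp YBR139W open reading frame, preceded by its native upstream region. This upstream segment extends far enough to include a fragment of the divergently oriented neighbouring gene, so expression is driven by the endogenous YBR139W promoter rather than a heterologous one. The coding sequence is followed after a short linker by Aequorea victoria GFP, and transcription ends at the ADH1 terminator. This arrangement should give near-native expression of the fusion, making it suited to following the localisation and levels of the protein. The associated study characterises Atg42/Ybr139w as a vacuolar serine carboxypeptidase needed for normal vacuole function and the terminal steps of autophagy.

The two sequence records (7,595 and 7,606 nt) carry the same features in the same order. Both are somewhat shorter than the 7,678 bp listed in the catalogue.
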