Features (pLannotate 1.2.2; 21 found; start..end, strand, type, name):
     96..200     +  promoter       AmpR promoter: bla
    201..1061    +  CDS            AmpR: β-lactamase; bla; confers resistance to ampicillin, carbenicillin, and related antibiotics
   1232..1820    +  rep_origin     ori: high-copy-number ColE1/pMB1/pBR322/pUC origin of replication
   2003..2095    +  CDS            lacI (fragment): lac repressor; lacI; The lac repressor binds to the lac operator to inhibit transcription in E. coli. This inhibition can be relieved by adding lactose or isopropyl-β-D-thiogalactopyranoside (IPTG).
   2108..2129    +  protein_bind   CAP binding site: CAP binding activates transcription in the presence of cAMP. E. coli catabolite activator protein
   2144..2174    +  promoter       lac promoter: promoter for the E. coli lac operon
   2182..2198    +  protein_bind   lac operator: The lac repressor binds to the lac operator to inhibit transcription in E. coli. This inhibition can be relieved by adding lactose or isopropyl-β-D-thiogalactopyranoside (IPTG). lac repressor encoded by lacI
   2243..2261    +  promoter       T3 promoter: promoter for bacteriophage T3 RNA polymerase
   2282..2752    -  CDS            YBY8_YEAST (fragment): Experimental evidence at protein level: Swiss-Prot protein existence level 1. From Saccharomyces cerevisiae (strain ATCC 204508 / S288c) (Baker's yeast).
   3080..4603    +  CDS            YBY9_YEAST: Experimental evidence at protein level: Swiss-Prot protein existence level 1. From Saccharomyces cerevisiae (strain ATCC 204508 / S288c) (Baker's yeast).
   4631..5341    +  CDS            GFP: Aequoria victoria green fluorescent protein
   5362..5549    +  terminator     ADH1 terminator: S. cerevisiae ADH1; transcription terminator for the S. cerevisiae alcohol dehydrogenase 1 (ADH1) gene
   5549..5603    +  misc_feature   MCS (fragment): pBluescript multiple cloning site
   5612..5630    -  promoter       T7 promoter: promoter for bacteriophage T7 RNA polymerase
   5638..5793    +  CDS            lacZα (fragment): LacZα fragment of β-galactosidase; lacZ fragment
   5801..6256    +  rep_origin     f1 ori (sequence partly withheld): f1 bacteriophage origin of replication; arrow indicates direction of (+) strand synthesis
   6257..6308    -  misc_feature   bom (fragment): basis of mobility region from pBR322
   6387..7190    -  CDS            URA3: orotidine-5'-phosphate decarboxylase, required for uracil biosynthesis; S. cerevisiae URA3; yeast auxotrophic marker, counterselectable with 5-fluoroorotic acid (5-FOA)
   7191..7406    -  promoter       URA3 promoter: S. cerevisiae URA3
   7421..7470    -  misc_feature   bom (fragment): basis of mobility region from pBR322
   7572..1       -  CDS            rop (fragment) (across the origin): Rop protein, which maintains plasmids at low copy number; rop
>Addgene plasmid #106465 | pKP115 (pRS406-YBR139Wp-YBR139W-GFP-ADH1t) | depositor full sequence | sequence record 201587 | pKP115 (pRS406-YBR139Wp-YBR139W-GFP-ADH1t) sequence 7606 bps
GACGAAAGGGCCTCGTGATACGCCTATTTTTATAGGTTAATGTCATGATAATAATGGTTTCTTAGACGTC
AGGTGGCACTTTTCGGGGAAATGTGCGCGGAACCCCTATTTGTTTATTTTTCTAAATACATTCAAATATG
TATCCGCTCATGAGACAATAACCCTGATAAATGCTTCAATAATATTGAAAAAGGAAGAGTATGAGTATTC
AACATTTCCGTGTCGCCCTTATTCCCTTTTTTGCGGCATTTTGCCTTCCTGTTTTTGCTCACCCAGAAAC
GCTGGTGAAAGTAAAAGATGCTGAAGATCAGTTGGGTGCACGAGTGGGTTACATCGAACTGGATCTCAAC
AGCGGTAAGATCCTTGAGAGTTTTCGCCCCGAAGAACGTTTTCCAATGATGAGCACTTTTAAAGTTCTGC
TATGTGGCGCGGTATTATCCCGTATTGACGCCGGGCAAGAGCAACTCGGTCGCCGCATACACTATTCTCA
GAATGACTTGGTTGAGTACTCACCAGTCACAGAAAAGCATCTTACGGATGGCATGACAGTAAGAGAATTA
TGCAGTGCTGCCATAACCATGAGTGATAACACTGCGGCCAACTTACTTCTGACAACGATCGGAGGACCGA
AGGAGCTAACCGCTTTTTTGCACAACATGGGGGATCATGTAACTCGCCTTGATCGTTGGGAACCGGAGCT
GAATGAAGCCATACCAAACGACGAGCGTGACACCACGATGCCTGTAGCAATGGCAACAACGTTGCGCAAA
CTATTAACTGGCGAACTACTTACTCTAGCTTCCCGGCAACAATTAATAGACTGGATGGAGGCGGATAAAG
TTGCAGGACCACTTCTGCGCTCGGCCCTTCCGGCTGGCTGGTTTATTGCTGATAAATCTGGAGCCGGTGA
GCGTGGGTCTCGCGGTATCATTGCAGCACTGGGGCCAGATGGTAAGCCCTCCCGTATCGTAGTTATCTAC
ACGACGGGGAGTCAGGCAACTATGGATGAACGAAATAGACAGATCGCTGAGATAGGTGCCTCACTGATTA
AGCATTGGTAACTGTCAGACCAAGTTTACTCATATATACTTTAGATTGATTTAAAACTTCATTTTTAATT
TAAAAGGATCTAGGTGAAGATCCTTTTTGATAATCTCATGACCAAAATCCCTTAACGTGAGTTTTCGTTC
CACTGAGCGTCAGACCCCGTAGAAAAGATCAAAGGATCTTCTTGAGATCCTTTTTTTCTGCGCGTAATCT
GCTGCTTGCAAACAAAAAAACCACCGCTACCAGCGGTGGTTTGTTTGCCGGATCAAGAGCTACCAACTCT
TTTTCCGAAGGTAACTGGCTTCAGCAGAGCGCAGATACCAAATACTGTCCTTCTAGTGTAGCCGTAGTTA
GGCCACCACTTCAAGAACTCTGTAGCACCGCCTACATACCTCGCTCTGCTAATCCTGTTACCAGTGGCTG
CTGCCAGTGGCGATAAGTCGTGTCTTACCGGGTTGGACTCAAGACGATAGTTACCGGATAAGGCGCAGCG
GTCGGGCTGAACGGGGGGTTCGTGCACACAGCCCAGCTTGGAGCGAACGACCTACACCGAACTGAGATAC
CTACAGCGTGAGCTATGAGAAAGCGCCACGCTTCCCGAAGGGAGAAAGGCGGACAGGTATCCGGTAAGCG
GCAGGGTCGGAACAGGAGAGCGCACGAGGGAGCTTCCAGGGGGAAACGCCTGGTATCTTTATAGTCCTGT
CGGGTTTCGCCACCTCTGACTTGAGCGTCGATTTTTGTGATGCTCGTCAGGGGGGCGGAGCCTATGGAAA
AACGCCAGCAACGCGGCCTTTTTACGGTTCCTGGCCTTTTGCTGGCCTTTTGCTCACATGTTCTTTCCTG
CGTTATCCCCTGATTCTGTGGATAACCGTATTACCGCCTTTGAGTGAGCTGATACCGCTCGCCGCAGCCG
AACGACCGAGCGCAGCGAGTCAGTGAGCGAGGAAGCGGAAGAGCGCCCAATACGCAAACCGCCTCTCCCC
GCGCGTTGGCCGATTCATTAATGCAGCTGGCACGACAGGTTTCCCGACTGGAAAGCGGGCAGTGAGCGCA
ACGCAATTAATGTGAGTTACCTCACTCATTAGGCACCCCAGGCTTTACACTTTATGCTTCCGGCTCCTAT
GTTGTGTGGAATTGTGAGCGGATAACAATTTCACACAGGAAACAGCTATGACCATGATTACGCCAAGCGC
GCAATTAACCCTCACTAAAGGGAACAAAAGCTGGAGCTCTTGCATGGAGGCGCAATTGGCAAAGACGTAA
AGCTCTTGTCATCAATTAGATCTAATTTGGAAACAGATTGGTACAATTTGGATGGAATTTTAGGCTTGGC
ACCTATCAATTGTGAGCGACGCTTTCTTACATTCAATAACTGTTGGTTCTGATTTTCACTTTGACTATTG
CCTTGGTATGGAGAATTTCTCTGCAATGGTTTTGCCTGCTTCGAAGGAGTGCTGTTACTATCGAAGATAA
ATTCCTTCTTTTCAAATTGCCATTGTAACATGGAGTTATTCTCTATATCCTGGACGACTGGAGGAGTCAA
GGGCCTGGAAAGTACGGATCCTGTAGAAATATCACTGGCAATTATACTGAGTTTATTGTTGGTGTTGCTA
TTCATATTTGAGCTGGTATTGGACGAAAGCAAGGATAATGAGTTTGTGTCTACTGACTCCAACACCCTAG
GCTGGATTTGATCTTTCTCCATCCTTTAATTTTAACCTTTTAATTAGTGGTTGGATCAAGTTTTCGAGAC
TATTCCAATCTGTGACTTGTTGGATAAATAGTTTTTGACTCGTTTAGTATAATCCTTTTTTCTAAAAGTG
CTTAGAGTTCTCTAAGATGTTCTTGTTTACAATGTGAGCGATTTAGGAAATTTCCTAAAAATGGCCGAGG
CGGCGCTAGCATTCTACGAAAGGTGAGATAACGCTTCGTTATCGAAAAATGTCAGGGGACAGGGGTTATA
TAAGAACGAAAATTGTCATCCTGCATTTTTTCTTTAAAACAGCTATACAAAAAGTGATACCGACATACAA
TGAAGTATCTAAACTTAGTTTTCGTGCTTCAGCTTCTTATTAGCATCAAATACGCCTCATTCGGCCGAGC
CTTTTCTCTTTTTGAAGATGATACCACCTTTGCCAATTTGGATAAACAGCTAAAGCTTCCACAGAATACA
CAGCAAACCCTTAAATTGGACCGTTTGAATCACGATGATCCGCTGTTTACAACTTTTATTTCTTCTGTGG
ACACAGATTACAGTTTGAGACTTAGAACAGTAGATCCTTCTAAACTAGGAATTGACACCGTAAAACAATG
GTCGGGTTACATGGACTATAAGGATTCCAAACACTTTTTTTACTGGTTTTTTGAAAGTAGGAACGATCCT
GCTAACGACCCAATTATTCTTTGGTTAAATGGTGGACCTGGTTGTTCCTCGTTTACTGGGTTGCTATTTG
AACTAGGCCCCTCATCAATTGGCGCCGATATGAAACCAATCCACAATCCCTATTCTTGGAATAATAACGC
TTCAATGATCTTCTTAGAACAGCCACTCGGAGTCGGCTTTTCCTATGGTGATGAAAAAGTCTCCTCTACA
AAATTAGCAGGCAAAGATGCGTACATTTTCCTGGAATTGTTTTTTGAAGCTTTTCCTCATTTACGCTCCA
ACGATTTCCACATTGCAGGCGAATCCTATGCAGGACATTATATCCCTCAAATTGCACATGAGATCGTTGT
CAAGAACCCTGAAAGAACGTTCAATTTAACTTCAGTTATGATTGGTAATGGTATCACAGACCCTTTGATT
CAAGCAGATTATTATGAACCAATGGCATGCGGGAAAGGGGGCTATCACCCTGTTCTCTCATCAGAAGAAT
GTGAGAAAATGAGTAAAGCTGCAGGTCGTTGTCGTAGGTTGAACAAGTTATGTTATGCTTCTAAATCAAG
TTTACCATGCATAGTCGCCACTGCTTACTGTGACTCTGCACTTTTGGAACCGTACATTAACACAGGACTC
AACGTCTATGACATTAGAGGGCCCTGTGAAGATAATAGTACTGATGGTATGTGTTATACAGGTCTCCGCT
ATGTCGACCAGTATATGAATTTTCCTGAAGTTCAAGAAACGCTAGGGTCCGACGTGCATAATTATTCTGG
CTGTGATAATGACGTGTTCACCGGATTTTTGTTTACGGGCGATGGAAGTAAACCATTTCAACAATATATT
GCTGAATTATTAAATCACAACATTCCGGTATTAATATATGCGGGTGATAAGGATTATATTTGTAATTGGC
TGGGAAACCATGCTTGGTCCAATGAGTTGGAATGGATCAATAAACGTAGGTATCAGAGAAGGATGTTAAG
ACCATGGGTCAGTAAAGAAACAGGTGAAGAGTTGGGACAAGTCAAGAACTATGGCCCTTTCACCTTTTTG
AGAATATACGATGCCGGTCATATGGTGCCCTATGATCAACCGGAGGCAAGTTTGGAAATGGTCAACAGTT
GGATTTCCGGTAATCGTGCTTTTTCGGATCTTTCCACCTTGGAAAATGCTAGTTCTAGACGGATCCCCGG
GCTGCAGATGAAAGGAGAAGAACTTTTCACTGGAGTTGTCCCAATTCTTGTTGAATTAGATGGTGATGTT
AATGGGCACAAATTTTCTGTCAGTGGAGAGGGTGAAGGTGATGCAACATACGGAAAACTTACCCTTAAAT
TTATTTGCACTACTGGAAAACTACCTGTTCCATGGCCAACACTTGTCACTACTTTCACTTATGGTGTTCA
ATGCTTTTCAAGATACCCAGATCATATGAAACGGCATGACTTTTTCAAGAGTGCCATGCCCGAAGGTTAT
GTACAGGAAAGAACTATATTTTTCAAAGATGACGGGAACTACAAGACACGTGCTGAAGTCAAGTTTGAAG
GTGATACCCTTGTTAATAGAATCGAGTTAAAAGGTATTGATTTTAAAGAAGATGGAAACATTCTTGGACA
CAAATTGGAATACAACTATAACTCACACAATGTATACATCATGGCAGACAAACAAAAGAATGGAATCAAA
GTTAACTTCAAAATTAGACACAACATTGAAGATGGAAGCGTTCAACTAGCAGACCATTATCAACAAAATA
CTCCAATTGGCGATGGCCCTGTCCTTTTACCAGACAACCATTACCTGTCCACACAATCTGCCCTTTCGAA
AGATCCCAACGAAAAGAGAGACCACATGGTCCTTCTTGAGTTTGTAACAGCTGCTGGGATTACACATGGC
ATGGATGAACTATACAAATAGGGCGCGCCACTTCTAAATAAGCGAATTTCTTATGATTTATGATTTTTAT
TATTAAATAAGTTATAAAAAAAATAAGTGTATACAAATTTTAAAGTGACTCTTAGGTTTTAAAACGAAAA
TTCTTATTCTTGAGTAACTCTTTCCTGTAGGTCAGGTTGCTTTCTCAGGTATAGTATGAGGTCGCTCTTA
TTGACCACACCTCTACCGGGAATTCGATATCAAGCTTATCGATACCGTCGACCTCGAGGGGGGGCCCGGT
ACCCAATTCGCCCTATAGTGAGTCGTATTACGCGCGCTCACTGGCCGTCGTTTTACAACGTCGTGACTGG
GAAAACCCTGGCGTTACCCAACTTAATCGCCTTGCAGCACATCCCCCTTTCGCCAGCTGGCGTAATAGCG
AAGAGGCCCGCACCGATCGCCCTTCCCAACAGTTGCGCAGCCTGAATGGCGAATGGCGCG
[124 nt withheld, positions 5801-5924]
C
[91 nt withheld, positions 5926-6016]
A
[49 nt withheld, positions 6018-6066]
CCTTTGACGTTGGAGTCCACGTTCTTT
[37 nt withheld, positions 6094-6130]
ACCCTATCTCGGTCTATTCTTTTGATTTATAAGGGATTTTGCCGATTTCGGCCTATTGGTTAAAAAATGA
GCTGATTTAACAAAAATTTAACGCGAATTTTAACAAAATATTAACGTTTACAATTTCCTGATGCGGTATT
TTCTCCTTACGCATCTGTGCGGTATTTCACACCGCATAGGGTAATAACTGATATAATTAAATTGAAGCTC
TAATTTGTGAGTTTAGTATACATGCATTTACTTATAATACAGTTTTTTAGTTTTGCTGGCCGCATCTTCT
CAAATATGCTTCCCAGCCTGCTTTTCTGTAACGTTCACCCTCTACCTTAGCATCCCTTCCCTTTGCAAAT
AGTCCTCTTCCAACAATAATAATGTCAGATCCTGTAGAGACCACATCATCCACGGTTCTATACTGTTGAC
CCAATGCGTCTCCCTTGTCATCTAAACCCACACCGGGTGTCATAATCAACCAATCGTAACCTTCATCTCT
TCCACCCATGTCTCTTTGAGCAATAAAGCCGATAACAAAATCTTTGTCGCTCTTCGCAATGTCAACAGTA
CCCTTAGTATATTCTCCAGTAGATAGGGAGCCCTTGCATGACAATTCTGCTAACATCAAAAGGCCTCTAG
GTTCCTTTGTTACTTCTTCTGCCGCCTGCTTCAAACCGCTAACAATACCTGGGCCCACCACACCGTGTGC
ATTCGTAATGTCTGCCCATTCTGCTATTCTGTATACACCCGCAGAGTACTGCAATTTGACTGTATTACCA
ATGTCAGCAAATTTTCTGTCTTCGAAGAGTAAAAAATTGTACTTGGCGGATAATGCCTTTAGCGGCTTAA
CTGTGCCCTCCATGGAAAAATCAGTCAAGATATCCACATGTGTTTTTAGTAAACAAATTTTGGGACCTAA
TGCTTCAACTAACTCCAGTAATTCCTTGGTGGTACGAACATCCAATGAAGCACACAAGTTTGTTTGCTTT
TCGTGCATGATATTAAATAGCTTGGCAGCAACAGGACTAGGATGAGTAGCAGCACGTTCCTTATATGTAG
CTTTCGACATGATTTATCTTCGTTTCCTGCAGGTTTTTGTTCTGTGCAGTTGGGTTAAGAATACTGGGCA
ATTTCATGTTTCTTCAACACTACATATGCGTATATATACCAATCTAAGTCTGTGCTCCTTCCTTCGTTCT
TCCTTCTGTTCGGAGATTACCGAATCAAAAAAATTTCAAAGAAACCGAAATCAAAAAAAAGAATAAAAAA
AAAATGATGAATTGAATTGAAAAGCTGTGGTATGGTGCACTCTCAGTACAATCTGCTCTGATGCCGCATA
GTTAAGCCAGCCCCGACACCCGCCAACACCCGCTGACGCGCCCTGACGGGCTTGTCTGCTCCCGGCATCC
GCTTACAGACAAGCTGTGACCGTCTCCGGGAGCTGCATGTGTCAGAGGTTTTCACCGTCATCACCGAAAC
GCGCGA
