Features (pLannotate 1.2.2; 21 found; start..end, strand, type, name):
     97..118     +  protein_bind   CAP binding site: CAP binding activates transcription in the presence of cAMP. E. coli catabolite activator protein
    133..163     +  promoter       lac promoter: promoter for the E. coli lac operon
    171..187     +  protein_bind   lac operator: The lac repressor binds to the lac operator to inhibit transcription in E. coli. This inhibition can be relieved by adding lactose or isopropyl-β-D-thiogalactopyranoside (IPTG). lac repressor encoded by lacI
    232..250     +  promoter       T3 promoter: promoter for bacteriophage T3 RNA polymerase
    271..741     -  CDS            YBY8_YEAST (fragment): Experimental evidence at protein level: Swiss-Prot protein existence level 1. From Saccharomyces cerevisiae (strain ATCC 204508 / S288c) (Baker's yeast).
   1069..2592    +  CDS            YBY9_YEAST: Experimental evidence at protein level: Swiss-Prot protein existence level 1. From Saccharomyces cerevisiae (strain ATCC 204508 / S288c) (Baker's yeast).
   2620..3330    +  CDS            GFP: Aequoria victoria green fluorescent protein
   3351..3538    +  terminator     ADH1 terminator: S. cerevisiae ADH1; transcription terminator for the S. cerevisiae alcohol dehydrogenase 1 (ADH1) gene
   3538..3592    +  misc_feature   MCS (fragment): pBluescript multiple cloning site
   3601..3619    -  promoter       T7 promoter: promoter for bacteriophage T7 RNA polymerase
   3627..3782    +  CDS            lacZα (fragment): LacZα fragment of β-galactosidase; lacZ fragment
   3786..4214    +  rep_origin     f1 ori (sequence partly withheld): f1 bacteriophage origin of replication; arrow indicates direction of (+) strand synthesis
   4242..4293    -  misc_feature   bom (fragment): basis of mobility region from pBR322
   4372..5175    -  CDS            URA3: orotidine-5'-phosphate decarboxylase, required for uracil biosynthesis; S. cerevisiae URA3; yeast auxotrophic marker, counterselectable with 5-fluoroorotic acid (5-FOA)
   5176..5391    -  promoter       URA3 promoter: S. cerevisiae URA3
   5399..5448    -  misc_feature   bom (fragment): basis of mobility region from pBR322
   5550..5585    -  CDS            rop (fragment): Rop protein, which maintains plasmids at low copy number; rop
   5680..5784    +  promoter       AmpR promoter: bla
   5785..6645    +  CDS            AmpR: β-lactamase; bla; confers resistance to ampicillin, carbenicillin, and related antibiotics
   6816..7404    +  rep_origin     ori: high-copy-number ColE1/pMB1/pBR322/pUC origin of replication
   7587..84      +  CDS            lacI (fragment) (across the origin): lac repressor; lacI; The lac repressor binds to the lac operator to inhibit transcription in E. coli. This inhibition can be relieved by adding lactose or isopropyl-β-D-thiogalactopyranoside (IPTG).
>Addgene plasmid #106465 | pKP115 (pRS406-YBR139Wp-YBR139W-GFP-ADH1t) | addgene full sequence | sequence record 204900 | Addgene NGS Result
ACGCAAACCGCCTCTCCCCGCGCGTTGGCCGATTCATTAATGCAGCTGGCACGACAGGTTTCCCGACTGG
AAAGCGGGCAGTGAGCGCAACGCAATTAATGTGAGTTAGCTCACTCATTAGGCACCCCAGGCTTTACACT
TTATGCTTCCGGCTCGTATGTTGTGTGGAATTGTGAGCGGATAACAATTTCACACAGGAAACAGCTATGA
CCATGATTACGCCAAGCGCGCAATTAACCCTCACTAAAGGGAACAAAAGCTGGAGCTCTTGCATGGAGGC
GCAATTGGCAAAGACGTAAAGCTCTTGTCATCAATTAGATCTAATTTGGAAACAGATTGGTACAATTTGG
ATGGAATTTTAGGCTTGGCACCTATCAATTGTGAGCGACGCTTTCTTACATTCAATAACTGTTGGTTCTG
ATTTTCACTTTGACTATTGCCTTGGTATGGAGAATTTCTCTGCAATGGTTTTGCCTGCTTCGAAGGAGTG
CTGTTACTATCGAAGATAAATTCCTTCTTTTCAAATTGCCATTGTAACATGGAGTTATTCTCTATATCCT
GGACGACTGGAGGAGTCAAGGGCCTGGAAAGTACGGATCCTGTAGAAATATCACTGGCAATTATACTGAG
TTTATTGTTGGTGTTGCTATTCATATTTGAGCTGGTATTGGACGAAAGCAAGGATAATGAGTTTGTGTCT
ACTGACTCCAACACCCTAGGCTGGATTTGATCTTTCTCCATCCTTTAATTTTAACCTTTTAATTAGTGGT
TGGATCAAGTTTTCGAGACTATTCCAATCTGTGACTTGTTGGATAAATAGTTTTTGACTCGTTTAGTATA
ATCCTTTTTTCTAAAAGTGCTTAGAGTTCTCTAAGATGTTCTTGTTTACAATGTGAGCGATTTAGGAAAT
TTCCTAAAAATGGCCGAGGCGGCGCTAGCATTCTACGAAAGGTGAGATAACGCTTCGTTATCGAAAAATG
TCAGGGGACAGGGGTTATATAAGAACGAAAATTGTCATCCTGCATTTTTTCTTTAAAACAGCTATACAAA
AAGTGATACCGACATACAATGAAGTATCTAAACTTAGTTTTCGTGCTTCAGCTTCTTATTAGCATCAAAT
ACGCCTCATTCGGCCGAGCCTTTTCTCTTTTTGAAGATGATACCACCTTTGCCAATTTGGATAAACAGCT
AAAGCTTCCACAGAATACACAGCAAACCCTTAAATTGGACCGTTTGAATCACGATGATCCGCTGTTTACA
ACTTTTATTTCTTCTGTGGACACAGATTACAGTTTGAGACTTAGAACAGTAGATCCTTCTAAACTAGGAA
TTGACACCGTAAAACAATGGTCGGGTTACATGGACTATAAGGATTCCAAACACTTTTTTTACTGGTTTTT
TGAAAGTAGGAACGATCCTGCTAACGACCCAATTATTCTTTGGTTAAATGGTGGACCTGGTTGTTCCTCG
TTTACTGGGTTGCTATTTGAACTAGGCCCCTCATCAATTGGCGCCGATATGAAACCAATCCACAATCCCT
ATTCTTGGAATAATAACGCTTCAATGATCTTCTTAGAACAGCCACTCGGAGTCGGCTTTTCCTATGGTGA
TGAAAAAGTCTCCTCTACAAAATTAGCAGGCAAAGATGCGTACATTTTCCTGGAATTGTTTTTTGAAGCT
TTTCCTCATTTACGCTCCAACGATTTCCACATTGCAGGCGAATCCTATGCAGGACATTATATCCCTCAAA
TTGCACATGAGATCGTTGTCAAGAACCCTGAAAGAACGTTCAATTTAACTTCAGTTATGATTGGTAATGG
TATCACAGACCCTTTGATTCAAGCAGATTATTATGAACCAATGGCATGCGGGAAAGGGGGCTATCACCCT
GTTCTCTCATCAGAAGAATGTGAGAAAATGAGTAAAGCTGCAGGTCGTTGTCGTAGGTTGAACAAGTTAT
GTTATGCTTCTAAATCAAGTTTACCATGCATAGTCGCCACTGCTTACTGTGACTCTGCACTTTTGGAACC
GTACATTAACACAGGACTCAACGTCTATGACATTAGAGGGCCCTGTGAAGATAATAGTACTGATGGTATG
TGTTATACAGGTCTCCGCTATGTCGACCAGTATATGAATTTTCCTGAAGTTCAAGAAACGCTAGGGTCCG
ACGTGCATAATTATTCTGGCTGTGATAATGACGTGTTCACCGGATTTTTGTTTACGGGCGATGGAAGTAA
ACCATTTCAACAATATATTGCTGAATTATTAAATCACAACATTCCGGTATTAATATATGCGGGTGATAAG
GATTATATTTGTAATTGGCTGGGAAACCATGCTTGGTCCAATGAGTTGGAATGGATCAATAAACGTAGGT
ATCAGAGAAGGATGTTAAGACCATGGGTCAGTAAAGAAACAGGTGAAGAGTTGGGACAAGTCAAGAACTA
TGGCCCTTTCACCTTTTTGAGAATATACGATGCCGGTCATATGGTGCCCTATGATCAACCGGAGGCAAGT
TTGGAAATGGTCAACAGTTGGATTTCCGGTAATCGTGCTTTTTCGGATCTTTCCACCTTGGAAAATGCTA
GTTCTAGACGGATCCCCGGGCTGCAGATGAAAGGAGAAGAACTTTTCACTGGAGTTGTCCCAATTCTTGT
TGAATTAGATGGTGATGTTAATGGGCACAAATTTTCTGTCAGTGGAGAGGGTGAAGGTGATGCAACATAC
GGAAAACTTACCCTTAAATTTATTTGCACTACTGGAAAACTACCTGTTCCATGGCCAACACTTGTCACTA
CTTTCACTTATGGTGTTCAATGCTTTTCAAGATACCCAGATCATATGAAACGGCATGACTTTTTCAAGAG
TGCCATGCCCGAAGGTTATGTACAGGAAAGAACTATATTTTTCAAAGATGACGGGAACTACAAGACACGT
GCTGAAGTCAAGTTTGAAGGTGATACCCTTGTTAATAGAATCGAGTTAAAAGGTATTGATTTTAAAGAAG
ATGGAAACATTCTTGGACACAAATTGGAATACAACTATAACTCACACAATGTATACATCATGGCAGACAA
ACAAAAGAATGGAATCAAAGTTAACTTCAAAATTAGACACAACATTGAAGATGGAAGCGTTCAACTAGCA
GACCATTATCAACAAAATACTCCAATTGGCGATGGCCCTGTCCTTTTACCAGACAACCATTACCTGTCCA
CACAATCTGCCCTTTCGAAAGATCCCAACGAAAAGAGAGACCACATGGTCCTTCTTGAGTTTGTAACAGC
TGCTGGGATTACACATGGCATGGATGAACTATACAAATAGGGCGCGCCACTTCTAAATAAGCGAATTTCT
TATGATTTATGATTTTTATTATTAAATAAGTTATAAAAAAAATAAGTGTATACAAATTTTAAAGTGACTC
TTAGGTTTTAAAACGAAAATTCTTATTCTTGAGTAACTCTTTCCTGTAGGTCAGGTTGCTTTCTCAGGTA
TAGTATGAGGTCGCTCTTATTGACCACACCTCTACCGGGAATTCGATATCAAGCTTATCGATACCGTCGA
CCTCGAGGGGGGGCCCGGTACCCAATTCGCCCTATAGTGAGTCGTATTACGCGCGCTCACTGGCCGTCGT
TTTACAACGTCGTGACTGGGAAAACCCTGGCGTTACCCAACTTAATCGCCTTGCAGCACATCCCCCTTTC
GCCAGCTGGCGTAATAGCGAAGAGGCCCGCACCGATCGCCCTTCCCAACAGTTGCGCAGCCTGAATGGCG
AATGG
[124 nt withheld, positions 3786-3909]
C
[91 nt withheld, positions 3911-4001]
A
[49 nt withheld, positions 4003-4051]
CCTTTGACGTTGGAGTCCACGTTCTTT
[37 nt withheld, positions 4079-4115]
ACCCTATCTCGGTCTATTCTTTTGATTTATAAGGGATTTTGCCGATTTCGGCCTATTGGTTAAAAAATGA
GCTGATTTAACAAAAATTTAACGCGAATTTTAACAAAATATTAACGCTTACAATTTCCTGATGCGGTATT
TTCTCCTTACGCATCTGTGCGGTATTTCACACCGCATAGGGTAATAACTGATATAATTAAATTGAAGCTC
TAATTTGTGAGTTTAGTATACATGCATTTACTTATAATACAGTTTTTTAGTTTTGCTGGCCGCATCTTCT
CAAATATGCTTCCCAGCCTGCTTTTCTGTAACGTTCACCCTCTACCTTAGCATCCCTTCCCTTTGCAAAT
AGTCCTCTTCCAACAATAATAATGTCAGATCCTGTAGAGACCACATCATCCACGGTTCTATACTGTTGAC
CCAATGCGTCTCCCTTGTCATCTAAACCCACACCGGGTGTCATAATCAACCAATCGTAACCTTCATCTCT
TCCACCCATGTCTCTTTGAGCAATAAAGCCGATAACAAAATCTTTGTCGCTCTTCGCAATGTCAACAGTA
CCCTTAGTATATTCTCCAGTAGATAGGGAGCCCTTGCATGACAATTCTGCTAACATCAAAAGGCCTCTAG
GTTCCTTTGTTACTTCTTCTGCCGCCTGCTTCAAACCGCTAACAATACCTGGGCCCACCACACCGTGTGC
ATTCGTAATGTCTGCCCATTCTGCTATTCTGTATACACCCGCAGAGTACTGCAATTTGACTGTATTACCA
ATGTCAGCAAATTTTCTGTCTTCGAAGAGTAAAAAATTGTACTTGGCGGATAATGCCTTTAGCGGCTTAA
CTGTGCCCTCCATGGAAAAATCAGTCAAGATATCCACATGTGTTTTTAGTAAACAAATTTTGGGACCTAA
TGCTTCAACTAACTCCAGTAATTCCTTGGTGGTACGAACATCCAATGAAGCACACAAGTTTGTTTGCTTT
TCGTGCATGATATTAAATAGCTTGGCAGCAACAGGACTAGGATGAGTAGCAGCACGTTCCTTATATGTAG
CTTTCGACATGATTTATCTTCGTTTCCTGCAGGTTTTTGTTCTGTGCAGTTGGGTTAAGAATACTGGGCA
ATTTCATGTTTCTTCAACACTACATATGCGTATATATACCAATCTAAGTCTGTGCTCCTTCCTTCGTTCT
TCCTTCTGTTCGGAGATTACCGAATCAAAAAAATTTCAAGGAAACCGAAATCAAAAAAAAGAATAAAAAA
AAAATGATGAATTGAAAAGGTGGTATGGTGCACTCTCAGTACAATCTGCTCTGATGCCGCATAGTTAAGC
CAGCCCCGACACCCGCCAACACCCGCTGACGCGCCCTGACGGGCTTGTCTGCTCCCGGCATCCGCTTACA
GACAAGCTGTGACCGTCTCCGGGAGCTGCATGTGTCAGAGGTTTTCACCGTCATCACCGAAACGCGCGAG
ACGAAAGGGCCTCGTGATACGCCTATTTTTATAGGTTAATGTCATGATAATAATGGTTTCTTAGACGTCA
GGTGGCACTTTTCGGGGAAATGTGCGCGGAACCCCTATTTGTTTATTTTTCTAAATACATTCAAATATGT
ATCCGCTCATGAGACAATAACCCTGATAAATGCTTCAATAATATTGAAAAAGGAAGAGTATGAGTATTCA
ACATTTCCGTGTCGCCCTTATTCCCTTTTTTGCGGCATTTTGCCTTCCTGTTTTTGCTCACCCAGAAACG
CTGGTGAAAGTAAAAGATGCTGAAGATCAGTTGGGTGCACGAGTGGGTTACATCGAACTGGATCTCAACA
GCGGTAAGATCCTTGAGAGTTTTCGCCCCGAAGAACGTTTTCCAATGATGAGCACTTTTAAAGTTCTGCT
ATGTGGCGCGGTATTATCCCGTATTGACGCCGGGCAAGAGCAACTCGGTCGCCGCATACACTATTCTCAG
AATGACTTGGTTGAGTACTCACCAGTCACAGAAAAGCATCTTACGGATGGCATGACAGTAAGAGAATTAT
GCAGTGCTGCCATAACCATGAGTGATAACACTGCGGCCAACTTACTTCTGACAACGATCGGAGGACCGAA
GGAGCTAACCGCTTTTTTGCACAACATGGGGGATCATGTAACTCGCCTTGATCGTTGGGAACCGGAGCTG
AATGAAGCCATACCAAACGACGAGCGTGACACCACGATGCCTGTAGCAATGGCAACAACGTTGCGCAAAC
TATTAACTGGCGAACTACTTACTCTAGCTTCCCGGCAACAATTAATAGACTGGATGGAGGCGGATAAAGT
TGCAGGACCACTTCTGCGCTCGGCCCTTCCGGCTGGCTGGTTTATTGCTGATAAATCTGGAGCCGGTGAG
CGTGGGTCTCGCGGTATCATTGCAGCACTGGGGCCAGATGGTAAGCCCTCCCGTATCGTAGTTATCTACA
CGACGGGGAGTCAGGCAACTATGGATGAACGAAATAGACAGATCGCTGAGATAGGTGCCTCACTGATTAA
GCATTGGTAACTGTCAGACCAAGTTTACTCATATATACTTTAGATTGATTTAAAACTTCATTTTTAATTT
AAAAGGATCTAGGTGAAGATCCTTTTTGATAATCTCATGACCAAAATCCCTTAACGTGAGTTTTCGTTCC
ACTGAGCGTCAGACCCCGTAGAAAAGATCAAAGGATCTTCTTGAGATCCTTTTTTTCTGCGCGTAATCTG
CTGCTTGCAAACAAAAAAACCACCGCTACCAGCGGTGGTTTGTTTGCCGGATCAAGAGCTACCAACTCTT
TTTCCGAAGGTAACTGGCTTCAGCAGAGCGCAGATACCAAATACTGTTCTTCTAGTGTAGCCGTAGTTAG
GCCACCACTTCAAGAACTCTGTAGCACCGCCTACATACCTCGCTCTGCTAATCCTGTTACCAGTGGCTGC
TGCCAGTGGCGATAAGTCGTGTCTTACCGGGTTGGACTCAAGACGATAGTTACCGGATAAGGCGCAGCGG
TCGGGCTGAACGGGGGGTTCGTGCACACAGCCCAGCTTGGAGCGAACGACCTACACCGAACTGAGATACC
TACAGCGTGAGCTATGAGAAAGCGCCACGCTTCCCGAAGGGAGAAAGGCGGACAGGTATCCGGTAAGCGG
CAGGGTCGGAACAGGAGAGCGCACGAGGGAGCTTCCAGGGGGAAACGCCTGGTATCTTTATAGTCCTGTC
GGGTTTCGCCACCTCTGACTTGAGCGTCGATTTTTGTGATGCTCGTCAGGGGGGCGGAGCCTATGGAAAA
ACGCCAGCAACGCGGCCTTTTTACGGTTCCTGGCCTTTTGCTGGCCTTTTGCTCACATGTTCTTTCCTGC
GTTATCCCCTGATTCTGTGGATAACCGTATTACCGCCTTTGAGTGAGCTGATACCGCTCGCCGCAGCCGA
ACGACCGAGCGCAGCGAGTCAGTGAGCGAGGAAGCGGAAGAGCGCCCAAT
